Addgene plasmid #228873: pCEFL-HAx2-TEADiv2
Purpose: Expression of optimized TEAD inhibitor (TEADiv2): 2xHA-tagged inhibitor of the interaction of YAP1 and TAZ with TEAD transcription factors with nuclear localization signal
Depositing lab: Ramiro Iglesias-Bartolome. Depositing organization: National Cancer Institute (NCI). Publication: An improved TEAD dominant-negative protein inhibitor to study Hippo YAP1/TAZ-dependent transcription. Branch B, Yuan Y, Cascone M, Raimondi F, Iglesias-Bartolome R. bioRxiv [Preprint]. 2024 Oct 3:2024.10.03.615022. doi: 10.1101/2024.10.03.615022. PubMed 39502361.
Backbone
  Vector backbone: pCEFL
  Vector type: Mammalian Expression
  Selectable markers: Neomycin (select with G418)
Growth in bacteria
  Bacterial resistance: Ampicillin, 100 μg/mL
  Growth temperature: 37°C
  Growth strain: DH5alpha
  Copy number: High Copy
Gene/Insert
  Gene/Insert name: TEADiv2 (alt name: TEAD dominant-negative inhibitor 2xHA tagged)
  Species: H. sapiens (human)
  Insert size (bp): 321
  Tag / fusion protein: 2xHA (N terminal on backbone)
  Cloning method: Restriction Enzyme; 5′ cloning site BamHI (not destroyed); 3′ cloning site NotI (not destroyed)
  Sequencing primers: 5′ TTCTTCCATTTCAGGTGTCG
Terms and licenses: Academic/Nonprofit Terms; Industry Terms: Not Available to Industry
Depositor comments: HA-tagged inhibitor of the interaction of YAP1 and TAZ with TEAD transcription factors with nuclear localization signal. Optimized by a D93E mutation in the YAP1 TBD with respect to original TEADi (Addgene #140144). As with other dominant negative proteins, good levels of expression are necessary for TEADi to block TEADs.
How to cite: pCEFL-HAx2-TEADiv2 was a gift from Ramiro Iglesias-Bartolome (Addgene plasmid # 228873 ; http://n2t.net/addgene:228873 ; RRID:Addgene_228873)
