[The description below was written by a language model from this plasmid's Addgene catalogue record and pLannotate feature annotations shown in this document.]
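Description:
pCEFL-HAx2-TEADiv2 is a mammalian expression plasmid of about 6.4 kb built on the pCEFL backbone. It is propagated in E. coli through a high-copy ColE1/pUC-type origin with ampicillin selection (AmpR with its own bla promoter), and it also carries an f1 phage origin. For selection in mammalian cells, an SV40 enhancer/early promoter drives a neomycin phosphotransferase gene terminated by an SV40 poly(A) signal, which allows G418 selection of stable transfectants. The annotation also picks up short leftover fragments (ble, lacI and lac promoter/operator, bom, SV40 small t antigen) that appear to be backbone remnants rather than functional parts.

The expression cassette uses the human EF-1α core promoter with its intron A, which gives strong constitutive transcription, and ends in a bovine growth hormone poly(A) signal. Downstream of the intron lies the backbone-encoded N-terminal 2xHA tag (detected as a partial match to a 3xHA feature), followed by the 321 bp TEADiv2 insert cloned between BamHI and NotI. TEADiv2 is a human-derived dominant-negative peptide inhibitor carrying a nuclear localization signal that blocks the interaction of YAP1 and TAZ with TEAD transcription factors. The feature table recognises only a YAP1-derived segment within it, consistent with the depositor's note that this version differs from the original TEADi by a D93E substitution in the YAP1 TEAD-binding domain; the rest of the insert is unannotated. The construct is used to suppress Hippo pathway YAP1/TAZ-TEAD-dependent transcription in cultured cells, with the HA tags allowing detection. The depositor notes that high expression levels are needed for effective TEAD blockade, as with other dominant-negative proteins.
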