Features (pLannotate 1.2.2; 22 found; start..end, strand, type, name):
      1..212     +  promoter       EF-1α core promoter: core promoter for human elongation factor EF-1α
    213..322     +  intron         EF-1α intron A (fragment): intron upstream of the start codon of human EF-1α
    952..1155    +  intron         EF-1α intron A: truncated intron upstream of the start codon of human EF-1α
   1190..1253    +  CDS            3xHA (fragment): three tandem HA epitope tags
   1325..1405    +  CDS            Yap1 (fragment): YAP1_RAT - Also known as Yap, Yap65. Experimental evidence at protein level: Swiss-Prot protein existence level 1. [Isoform 2]: Attenuates p73-mediated cell death signaling in transcriptional repression-induced atypical death (TRIAD) of neurons. From Rattus norvegicus (Rat).
   1602..1620    -  promoter       SP6 promoter: promoter for bacteriophage SP6 RNA polymerase
   1646..1870    +  polyA_signal   bGH poly(A) signal: bovine growth hormone polyadenylation signal
   1874..1895    +  promoter       SV40 promoter (fragment): SV40 enhancer and early promoter
   1916..2344    +  rep_origin     f1 ori (sequence partly withheld): f1 bacteriophage origin of replication; arrow indicates direction of (+) strand synthesis
   2358..2687    +  promoter       SV40 promoter: SV40 enhancer and early promoter
   2754..3545    +  CDS            neo: KKA2_KLEPN - Also known as kan, nptII. Experimental evidence at protein level: Swiss-Prot protein existence level 1. Resistance to kanamycin, neomycin, paromomycin, ribostamycin, butirosin and gentamicin B. From Klebsiella pneumoniae.
   3569..3727    +  CDS            ble (fragment): BLE_KLEPN - Experimental evidence at protein level: Swiss-Prot protein existence level 1. Binding protein with a strong affinity to the bleomycin family of antibiotics. Binds to CL990; an antimitotic-antibiotic compound. From Klebsiella pneumoniae.
   3722..3843    +  polyA_signal   SV40 poly(A) signal: SV40 polyadenylation signal
   3916..3932    -  protein_bind   lac operator: The lac repressor binds to the lac operator to inhibit transcription in E. coli. This inhibition can be relieved by adding lactose or isopropyl-β-D-thiogalactopyranoside (IPTG). lac repressor encoded by lacI
   3940..3970    -  promoter       lac promoter: promoter for the E. coli lac operon
   3985..4006    -  protein_bind   CAP binding site: CAP binding activates transcription in the presence of cAMP. E. coli catabolite activator protein
   4019..4111    -  CDS            lacI (fragment): lac repressor; lacI; The lac repressor binds to the lac operator to inhibit transcription in E. coli. This inhibition can be relieved by adding lactose or isopropyl-β-D-thiogalactopyranoside (IPTG).
   4294..4882    -  rep_origin     ori: high-copy-number ColE1/pMB1/pBR322/pUC origin of replication
   5053..5913    -  CDS            AmpR: β-lactamase; bla; confers resistance to ampicillin, carbenicillin, and related antibiotics
   5914..6018    -  promoter       AmpR promoter: bla
   6081..6133    -  misc_feature   bom (fragment): basis of mobility region from pBR322
   6274..6340    +  CDS            small t antigen (fragment): SV40 (simian virus 40) small t antigen
>Addgene plasmid #228873 | pCEFL-HAx2-TEADiv2 | addgene full sequence | sequence record 457052 | Addgene NGS Result
GGGCAGAGCGCACATCGCCCACAGTCCCCGAGAAGTTGGGGGGAGGGGTCGGCAATTGAACCGGTGCCTA
GAGAAGGTGGCGCGGGGTAAACTGGGAAAGTGATGTCGTGTACTGGCTCCGCCTTTTTCCCGAGGGTGGG
GGAGAACCGTATATAAGTGCAGTAGTCGCCGTGAACGTTCTTTTTCGCAACGGGTTTGCCGCCAGAACAC
AGGTAAGTGCCGTGTGTGGTTCCCGCGGGCCTGGCCTCTTTACGGGTTATGGCCCTTGCGTGCCTTGAAT
TACTTCCACCTGGCTGCAGTACGTGATTCTTGATCCCGAGCTTCGGGTTGGAAGTGGGTGGGAGAGTTCG
AGGCCTTGCGCTTAAGGAGCCCCTTCGCCTCGTGCTTGAGTTGAGGCCTGGCCTGGGCGCTGGGGCCGCC
GCGTGCGAATCTGGTGGCACCTTCGCGCCTGTCTCGCTGCTTTCGATAAGTCTCTAGCCATTTAAAATTT
TTGATGACCTGCTGCGACGCTTTTTTTCTGGCAAGATAGTCTTGTAAATGCGGGCCAAGATCGATCTGCA
CACTGGTATTTCGGTTTTTGGGGCCGCGGGCGGCGACGGGGCCCGTGCGTCCCAGCGCACATGTTCGGCG
AGGCGGGGCCTGCGAGCGCGGCCACCGAGAATCGGACGGGGGTAGTCTCAAGCTGGCCGGCCTGCTCTGG
TGCCTGGCCTCGCGCCGCCGTGTATCGCCCCGCCCTGGGCGGCAAGGCTGGCCCGGTCGGCACCAGTTGC
GTGAGCGGAAAGATGGCCGCTTCCCGGCCCTGCTGCAGGGAGCTCAAAATGGAGGACGCGGCGCTCGGGA
GAGCGGGCGGGTGAGTCACCCACACAAAGGAAAAGGGCCTTTCCGTCCTCAGCCGTCGCTTCATGTGACT
CCACGGAGTACCGGGCGCCGTCCAGGCACCTCGATTAGTTCTCGAGCTTTTGGAGTACGTCGTCTTTAGG
TTGGGGGGAGGGGTTTTATGCGATGGAGTTTCCCCACACTGAGTGGGTGGAGACTGAAGTTAGGCCAGCT
TGGCACTTGATGTAATTCTCCTTGGAATTTGCCCTTTTTGAGTTTGGATCTTGGTTCATTCTCAAGCCTC
AGACAGTGGTTCAAAGTTTTTTTCTTCCATTTCAGGTGTCGTGAGGAATTGGCGAAGCTTGCCATGGCCT
ACCCATACGATGTTCCTGACTATGCGGGCTATCCCTATGACGTCCCGGACTATGCAGGATCCTCAGTAGA
CGACCACTTTGCGAAAGCACTGGGTGATACATGGCTGCAAATAGGTGACCCCCCTGTCGCGACCAATCCC
AAAACGGCCAATGTTCCGCAAACAGTGCCCATGCGGTTGCGGAAGTTGCCGGAGTCTTTTTTCAAAGAGC
CCGAGGGAGACCCTCCAGTGGCGACGAACCCCAAACCCTCTTCATGGCGAAAAAAGATTCTGCCCGAGAG
CTTTTTTAAAGAACCGGGGGACCCGCCAGTTGCGACAAAGCGAACAGCGGATGGCAGTGAGTTCGAGTCC
CCGAAGAAAAAGCGCAAGGTTGAGTAAGCGGCCGCTCGAGCATGCATCTAGAGGGCCCTATTCTATAGTG
TCACCTAAATGCTAGAGCTCGCTGATCAGCCTCGACTGTGCCTTCTAGTTGCCAGCCATCTGTTGTTTGC
CCCTCCCCCGTGCCTTCCTTGACCCTGGAAGGTGCCACTCCCACTGTCCTTTCCTAATAAAATGAGGAAA
TTGCATCGCATTGTCTGAGTAGGTGTCATTCTATTCTGGGGGGTGGGGTGGGGCAGGACAGCAAGGGGGA
GGATTGGGAAGACAATAGCAGGCATGCTGGGGATGCGGTGGGCTCTATGGCTTCTGAGGCGGAAAGAACC
AGCTGGGGCTCTAGGGGGTATCCCC
[124 nt withheld, positions 1916-2039]
C
[91 nt withheld, positions 2041-2131]
A
[49 nt withheld, positions 2133-2181]
CCTTTGACGTTGGAGTCCACGTTCTTT
[37 nt withheld, positions 2209-2245]
ACCCTATCTCGGTCTATTCTTTTGATTTATAAGGGATTTTGCCGATTTCGGCCTATTGGTTAAAAAATGA
GCTGATTTAACAAAAATTTAACGCGAATTAATTCTGTGGAATGTGTGTCAGTTAGGGTGTGGAAAGTCCC
CAGGCTCCCCAGCAGGCAGAAGTATGCAAAGCATGCATCTCAATTAGTCAGCAACCAGGTGTGGAAAGTC
CCCAGGCTCCCCAGCAGGCAGAAGTATGCAAAGCATGCATCTCAATTAGTCAGCAACCATAGTCCCGCCC
CTAACTCCGCCCATCCCGCCCCTAACTCCGCCCAGTTCCGCCCATTCTCCGCCCCATGGCTGACTAATTT
TTTTTATTTATGCAGAGGCCGAGGCCGCCTCTGCCTCTGAGCTATTCCAGAAGTAGTGAGGAGGCTTTTT
TGGAGGCCTAGGCTTTTGCAAAAAGCTCCCGGGAGCTTGTATATCCATTTTCGGATCTGATCAAGAGACA
GGATGAGGATCGTTTCGCATGATTGAACAAGATGGATTGCACGCAGGTTCTCCGGCCGCTTGGGTGGAGA
GGCTATTCGGCTATGACTGGGCACAACAGACAATCGGCTGCTCTGATGCCGCCGTGTTCCGGCTGTCAGC
GCAGGGGCGCCCGGTTCTTTTTGTCAAGACCGACCTGTCCGGTGCCCTGAATGAACTGCAGGACGAGGCA
GCGCGGCTATCGTGGCTGGCCACGACGGGCGTTCCTTGCGCAGCTGTGCTCGACGTTGTCACTGAAGCGG
GAAGGGACTGGCTGCTATTGGGCGAAGTGCCGGGGCAGGATCTCCTGTCATCTCACCTTGCTCCTGCCGA
GAAAGTATCCATCATGGCTGATGCAATGCGGCGGCTGCATACGCTTGATCCGGCTACCTGCCCATTCGAC
CACCAAGCGAAACATCGCATCGAGCGAGCACGTACTCGGATGGAAGCCGGTCTTGTCGATCAGGATGATC
TGGACGAAGAGCATCAGGGGCTCGCGCCAGCCGAACTGTTCGCCAGGCTCAAGGCGCGCATGCCCGACGG
CGAGGATCTCGTCGTGACCCATGGCGATGCCTGCTTGCCGAATATCATGGTGGAAAATGGCCGCTTTTCT
GGATTCATCGACTGTGGCCGGCTGGGTGTGGCGGACCGCTATCAGGACATAGCGTTGGCTACCCGTGATA
TTGCTGAAGAGCTTGGCGGCGAATGGGCTGACCGCTTCCTCGTGCTTTACGGTATCGCCGCTCCCGATTC
GCAGCGCATCGCCTTCTATCGCCTTCTTGACGAGTTCTTCTGAGCGGGACTCTGGGGTTCGAAATGACCG
ACCAAGCGACGCCCAACCTGCCATCACGAGATTTCGATTCCACCGCCGCCTTCTATGAAAGGTTGGGCTT
CGGAATCGTTTTCCGGGACGCCGGCTGGATGATCCTCCAGCGCGGGGATCTCATGCTGGAGTTCTTCGCC
CACCCCAACTTGTTTATTGCAGCTTATAATGGTTACAAATAAAGCAATAGCATCACAAATTTCACAAATA
AAGCATTTTTTTCACTGCATTCTAGTTGTGGTTTGTCCAAACTCATCAATGTATCTTATCATGTCTGTAT
ACCGTCGACCTCTAGCTAGAGCTTGGCGTAATCATGGTCATAGCTGTTTCCTGTGTGAAATTGTTATCCG
CTCACAATTCCACACAACATACGAGCCGGAAGCATAAAGTGTAAAGCCTGGGGTGCCTAATGAGTGAGCT
AACTCACATTAATTGCGTTGCGCTCACTGCCCGCTTTCCAGTCGGGAAACCTGTCGTGCCAGCTGCATTA
ATGAATCGGCCAACGCGCGGGGAGAGGCGGTTTGCGTATTGGGCGCTCTTCCGCTTCCTCGCTCACTGAC
TCGCTGCGCTCGGTCGTTCGGCTGCGGCGAGCGGTATCAGCTCACTCAAAGGCGGTAATACGGTTATCCA
CAGAATCAGGGGATAACGCAGGAAAGAACATGTGAGCAAAAGGCCAGCAAAAGGCCAGGAACCGTAAAAA
GGCCGCGTTGCTGGCGTTTTTCCATAGGCTCCGCCCCCCTGACGAGCATCACAAAAATCGACGCTCAAGT
CAGAGGTGGCGAAACCCGACAGGACTATAAAGATACCAGGCGTTTCCCCCTGGAAGCTCCCTCGTGCGCT
CTCCTGTTCCGACCCTGCCGCTTACCGGATACCTGTCCGCCTTTCTCCCTTCGGGAAGCGTGGCGCTTTC
TCATAGCTCACGCTGTAGGTATCTCAGTTCGGTGTAGGTCGTTCGCTCCAAGCTGGGCTGTGTGCACGAA
CCCCCCGTTCAGCCCGACCGCTGCGCCTTATCCGGTAACTATCGTCTTGAGTCCAACCCGGTAAGACACG
ACTTATCGCCACTGGCAGCAGCCACTGGTAACAGGATTAGCAGAGCGAGGTATGTAGGCGGTGCTACAGA
GTTCTTGAAGTGGTGGCCTAACTACGGCTACACTAGAAGAACAGTATTTGGTATCTGCGCTCTGCTGAAG
CCAGTTACCTTCGGAAAAAGAGTTGGTAGCTCTTGATCCGGCAAACAAACCACCGCTGGTAGCGGTGGTT
TTTTTGTTTGCAAGCAGCAGATTACGCGCAGAAAAAAAGGATCTCAAGAAGATCCTTTGATCTTTTCTAC
GGGGTCTGACGCTCAGTGGAACGAAAACTCACGTTAAGGGATTTTGGTCATGAGATTATCAAAAAGGATC
TTCACCTAGATCCTTTTAAATTAAAAATGAAGTTTTAAATCAATCTAAAGTATATATGAGTAAACTTGGT
CTGACAGTTACCAATGCTTAATCAGTGAGGCACCTATCTCAGCGATCTGTCTATTTCGTTCATCCATAGT
TGCCTGACTCCCCGTCGTGTAGATAACTACGATACGGGAGGGCTTACCATCTGGCCCCAGTGCTGCAATG
ATACCGCGAGACCCACGCTCACCGGCTCCAGATTTATCAGCAATAAACCAGCCAGCCGGAAGGGCCGAGC
GCAGAAGTGGTCCTGCAACTTTATCCGCCTCCATCCAGTCTATTAATTGTTGCCGGGAAGCTAGAGTAAG
TAGTTCGCCAGTTAATAGTTTGCGCAACGTTGTTGCCATTGCTACAGGCATCGTGGTGTCACGCTCGTCG
TTTGGTATGGCTTCATTCAGCTCCGGTTCCCAACGATCAAGGCGAGTTACATGATCCCCCATGTTGTGCA
AAAAAGCGGTTAGCTCCTTCGGTCCTCCGATCGTTGTCAGAAGTAAGTTGGCCGCAGTGTTATCACTCAT
GGTTATGGCAGCACTGCATAATTCTCTTACTGTCATGCCATCCGTAAGATGCTTTTCTGTGACTGGTGAG
TACTCAACCAAGTCATTCTGAGAATAGTGTATGCGGCGACCGAGTTGCTCTTGCCCGGCGTCAATACGGG
ATAATACCGCGCCACATAGCAGAACTTTAAAAGTGCTCATCATTGGAAAACGTTCTTCGGGGCGAAAACT
CTCAAGGATCTTACCGCTGTTGAGATCCAGTTCGATGTAACCCACTCGTGCACCCAACTGATCTTCAGCA
TCTTTTACTTTCACCAGCGTTTCTGGGTGAGCAAAAACAGGAAGGCAAAATGCCGCAAAAAAGGGAATAA
GGGCGACACGGAAATGTTGAATACTCATACTCTTCCTTTTTCAATATTATTGAAGCATTTATCAGGGTTA
TTGTCTCATGAGCGGATACATATTTGAATGTATTTAGAAAAATAAACAAATAGGGGTTCCGCGCACATTT
CCCCGAAAAGTGCCACCTGACGTCGACGGATCGGGAGATCGATCTCCCGATCCCCTATGGTGCACTCTCA
GTACAATCTGCTCTGATGCCGCATAGTTAAGCCAGTATCTGCTCCCTGCTTGTGTGTTGGAGGTCGCTGA
GTAGTGCGCGAGCAAAATTTAAGCTACAACAAGGCAAGGCTTGACCGACAATTGCATGAAGAATCTGCTT
AGGGTTAGGCGTTTTGCGCTGCTTCGAGCTTTGCAAAGATGGATAAAGTTTTAAACAGAGAGGAATCTTT
GCAGCTAATGGACCTTCTAGGTCTTGAAAGGAGTGGGAATTGGCTCCGGTGCCCGTCAGT
