>Addgene plasmid #228873 | pCEFL-HAx2-TEADiv2 | depositor partial sequence | sequence record 449953 | HAx2-TEADiv2
ATGGCCTACCCATACGATGTTCCTGACTATGCGGGCTATCCCTATGACGTCCCGGACTATGCAGGATCCT
CAGTAGACGACCACTTTGCGAAAGCACTGGGTGATACATGGCTGCAAATAGGTGACCCCCCTGTCGCGAC
CAATCCCAAAACGGCCAATGTTCCGCAAACAGTGCCCATGCGGTTGCGGAAGTTGCCGGAGTCTTTTTTC
AAAGAGCCCGAGGGAGACCCTCCAGTGGCGACGAACCCCAAACCCTCTTCATGGCGAAAAAAGATTCTGC
CCGAGAGCTTTTTTAAAGAACCGGGGGACCCGCCAGTTGCGACAAAGCGAACAGCGGATGGCAGTGAGTT
CGAGTCCCCGAAGAAAAAGCGCAAGGTTGAGTAA
